Addgene plasmid #187735: MAC_N_LHX3
Purpose: MAC-tagged gene expression of human LHX3
Depositing lab: Markku Varjosalo. Depositing organization: University of Helsinki, Institute of Biotechnology. Publication: Human transcription factor protein interaction networks. Goos H, Kinnunen M, Salokas K, Tan Z, Liu X, Yadav L, Zhang Q, Wei GH, Varjosalo M. Nat Commun. 2022 Feb 9;13(1):766. doi: 10.1038/s41467-022-28341-5. PubMed 35140242.
Backbone
  Vector backbone: MAC-tag-N
  Vector type: Mammalian Expression
Growth in bacteria
  Bacterial resistance: Ampicillin, 100 μg/mL
  Growth temperature: 37°C
  Growth strain: DH5alpha
  Copy number: High Copy
Gene/Insert
  Gene/Insert name: LHX3
  Species: H. sapiens (human)
  Entrez Gene: LHX3 (a.k.a. CPHD3, LIM3, M2-LHX3)
  Cloning method: Gateway Cloning
Terms and licenses: Academic/Nonprofit Terms; Industry Terms: Not Available to Industry
How to cite: MAC_N_LHX3 was a gift from Markku Varjosalo (Addgene plasmid # 187735 ; http://n2t.net/addgene:187735 ; RRID:Addgene_187735)
