[The description below was written by a language model from this plasmid's Addgene catalogue record and pLannotate feature annotations shown in this document.]
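Description:
MAC_N_LHX3 is a mammalian expression plasmid built on the MAC-tag-N backbone, into which the human LIM-homeobox transcription factor LHX3 was introduced by Gateway cloning. It is propagated in E. coli through a high-copy ColE1/pUC-type origin with ampicillin selection (AmpR under its own bla promoter). A partial f1 origin and remnants of lac regulatory sequence are also annotated in the backbone.

The expression cassette is driven by the CMV enhancer and promoter, followed immediately by short matches to tet-operator-containing promoters. This suggests a tetracycline-regulatable CMV/TetO arrangement, although the record does not say so explicitly. Downstream lies the N-terminal MAC tag, annotated here as a birA-derived biotin ligase coding sequence (spanning the sequence origin), an HA epitope fragment and two Strep-Tag II units. It is followed by attB1, the LHX3 coding sequence, attB2 and the bGH polyadenylation signal. The table does not show whether the ligase carries the mutation that makes it promiscuous. This tag design would allow the same fusion protein to be used for Strep-Tactin affinity purification, HA-based detection and proximity-dependent biotinylation.

An FRT site sits directly upstream of a hygromycin resistance gene that has no complete promoter of its own and ends in an SV40 poly(A) signal. This layout is typical of vectors intended for FLP-mediated integration into a genomic FRT landing site, where hygromycin resistance is gained only on correct insertion. The associated publication maps human transcription factor protein interaction networks, consistent with use of this construct to identify LHX3 interaction partners.
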