Features (pLannotate 1.2.2; 27 found; start..end, strand, type, name):
     54..79      +  CDS            3xHA (fragment): three tandem HA epitope tags
    111..130     +  CDS            Strep-Tag II (fragment): peptide that binds Strep-Tactin®, an engineered form of streptavidin
    171..193     +  CDS            Strep-Tag II (fragment): peptide that binds Strep-Tactin®, an engineered form of streptavidin
    208..228     +  protein_bind   attB1: mutant version of attB; core recombination site for the Gateway® BP reaction BP Clonase™
    339..1454    +  CDS            LHX3 (fragment): LHX3_HUMAN - Experimental evidence at protein level: Swiss-Prot protein existence level 1. Acts as a transcriptional activator. Binds to and activates the promoter of the alpha-glycoprotein gene, and synergistically enhances transcription from the prolactin promoter in cooperation with POU1F1/Pit-1 (By similarity). Required for the establishment of the specialized cells of the pituitary gland and the nervous system. Involved in the development of interneurons and motor neurons in cooperation with LDB1 and ISL1. From Homo sapiens (Human).
   1471..1491    -  protein_bind   attB2: mutant version of attB; core recombination site for the Gateway® BP reaction BP Clonase™
   1536..1760    +  polyA_signal   bGH poly(A) signal: bovine growth hormone polyadenylation signal
   1764..1785    +  promoter       SV40 promoter (fragment): SV40 enhancer and early promoter
   1806..2039    +  rep_origin     f1 ori (fragment) (sequence partly withheld): f1 bacteriophage origin of replication; arrow indicates direction of (+) strand synthesis
   2044..2091    +  protein_bind   FRT: FLP-mediated recombination occurs in the 8-bp core sequence TCTAGAAA (Turan and Bode, 2011). FLP recombinase from the Saccharomyces cerevisiae 2μ plasmid
   2099..3121    +  CDS            HygR: aminoglycoside phosphotransferase from E. coli; aph(4)-Ia; confers resistance to hygromycin
   3131..3256    +  CDS            ble (fragment): BLE_KLEPN - Experimental evidence at protein level: Swiss-Prot protein existence level 1. Binding protein with a strong affinity to the bleomycin family of antibiotics. Binds to CL990; an antimitotic-antibiotic compound. From Klebsiella pneumoniae.
   3251..3372    +  polyA_signal   SV40 poly(A) signal: SV40 polyadenylation signal
   3445..3461    -  protein_bind   lac operator: The lac repressor binds to the lac operator to inhibit transcription in E. coli. This inhibition can be relieved by adding lactose or isopropyl-β-D-thiogalactopyranoside (IPTG). lac repressor encoded by lacI
   3469..3499    -  promoter       lac promoter: promoter for the E. coli lac operon
   3514..3535    -  protein_bind   CAP binding site: CAP binding activates transcription in the presence of cAMP. E. coli catabolite activator protein
   3548..3640    -  CDS            lacI (fragment): lac repressor; lacI; The lac repressor binds to the lac operator to inhibit transcription in E. coli. This inhibition can be relieved by adding lactose or isopropyl-β-D-thiogalactopyranoside (IPTG).
   3823..4411    -  rep_origin     ori: high-copy-number ColE1/pMB1/pBR322/pUC origin of replication
   4582..5442    -  CDS            AmpR: β-lactamase; bla; confers resistance to ampicillin, carbenicillin, and related antibiotics
   5443..5547    -  promoter       AmpR promoter: bla
   5606..5658    -  misc_feature   bom (fragment): basis of mobility region from pBR322
   5813..6192    +  enhancer       CMV enhancer: human cytomegalovirus immediate early enhancer
   6193..6396    +  promoter       CMV promoter: human cytomegalovirus (CMV) immediate early promoter
   6398..6417    +  promoter       PLtetO-1 promoter (fragment): modified phage lambda PL promoter with tet operator sites (Lutz and Bujard, 1997)
   6419..6438    +  promoter       PLtetO-1 promoter (fragment): modified phage lambda PL promoter with tet operator sites (Lutz and Bujard, 1997)
   6446..6479    +  promoter       TRE3GV promoter (fragment): 3rd-generation Tet-responsive promoter that can be activated by binding of Tet-On® 3G, optimized for retroviral and lentiviral vectors
   6639..53      +  CDS            birA (across the origin): BIRA_ECOLI - Also known as bioR, dhbB. Experimental evidence at protein level: Swiss-Prot protein existence level 1. Acts both as a biotin--[acetyl-CoA-carboxylase] ligase and a biotin-operon repressor. In the presence of ATP, BirA activates biotin to form the BirA-biotinyl-5'-adenylate (BirA-bio-5'-AMP or holoBirA) complex. HoloBirA can either transfer the biotinyl moiety to the biotin carboxyl carrier protein (BCCP) subunit of acetyl-CoA carboxylase, or bind to the biotin operator site and inhibit transcription of the operon. From Escherichia coli (strain K12).
>Addgene plasmid #187735 | MAC_N_LHX3 | addgene full sequence | sequence record 370414 | Addgene NGS Result
GCATCATCAAGCCCTGGATGGGCGGCGAGATCAGCCTGCGGAGCGCCGAGAAGTACCCATACGATGTTCC
TGACTATGCCGGTACCGAGCTCGGATCCACCATGGCTAGCTGGAGCCACCCGCAGTTCGAGAAAGGTGGA
GGTTCCGGAGGTGGATCGGGAGGTGGATCGTGGAGCCACCCGCAGTTCGAAAAAGCGGCCGATATCACAA
GTTTGTACAAAAAAGCAGAAGGGCCGTCAAGGCCCACCATGGAGGCGCGCGGGGAGCTGGGCCCGGCCCG
GGAGTCGGCGGGAGGCGACCTGCTGCTAGCACTGCTGGCGCGGAGGGCGGACCTGCGCCGAGAGATCCCG
CTGTGCGCTGGCTGTGACCAGCACATCCTGGACCGCTTCATCCTCAAGGCTCTGGACCGCCACTGGCACA
GCAAGTGTCTCAAGTGCAGCGACTGCCACACGCCACTGGCCGAGCGCTGCTTCAGCCGAGGGGAGAGCGT
TTACTGCAAGGACGACTTTTTCAAGCGCTTCGGGACCAAGTGCGCCGCGTGCCAGCTGGGCATCCCGCCC
ACGCAGGTGGTGCGCCGCGCCCAGGACTTCGTGTACCACCTGCACTGCTTTGCCTGCGTCGTGTGCAAGC
GGCAGCTGGCCACGGGCGACGAGTTCTACCTCATGGAGGACAGCCGGCTCGTGTGCAAGGCGGACTACGA
AACCGCCAAGCAGCGAGAGGCCGAGGCCACGGCCAAGCGGCCGCGCACGACCATCACCGCCAAGCAGCTG
GAGACGCTGAAGAGCGCTTACAACACCTCGCCCAAGCCGGCGCGCCACGTGCGCGAGCAGCTCTCGTCCG
AGACGGGCCTGGACATGCGCGTGGTGCAGGTTTGGTTCCAGAACCGCCGGGCCAAGGAGAAGAGGCTGAA
GAAGGACGCCGGCCGGCAGCGCTGGGGGCAGTATTTCCGCAACATGAAGCGCTCCCGCGGCGGCTCCAAG
TCGGACAAGGACAGCGTTCAGGAGGGGCAGGACAGCGACGCTGAGGTCTCCTTCCCCGATGAGCCTTCCT
TGGCGGAAATGGGCCCGGCCAATGGCCTCTACGGGAGCTTGGGGGAACCCACCCAGGCCTTGGGCCGGCC
CTCGGGAGCCCTGGGCAACTTCTCCCTGGAGCATGGAGGCCTGGCAGGCCCAGAGCAGTACCGAGAGCTG
CGTCCCGGCAGCCCCTACGGTGTCCCCCCATCCCCCGCCGCCCCGCAGAGCCTCCCTGGCCCCCAGCCCC
TCCTCTCCAGCCTGGTGTACCCAGACACCAGCTTGGGCCTTGTGCCCTCGGGAGCCCCCGGCGGGCCCCC
ACCCATGAGGGTGCTGGCAGGGAACGGACCCAGTTCTGACCTATCCACGGGGAGCAGCGGGGGTTACCCC
GACTTCCCTGCCAGCCCCGCCTCCTGGCTGGATGAGGTAGACCACGCTCAGTTCTCAGGCCTCATGGGCC
CAGCTTTCTTGTACAAAGTGGTGACGTAAGCTAGGGGCCCGTTTAAACCCGCTGATCAGCCTCGACTGTG
CCTTCTAGTTGCCAGCCATCTGTTGTTTGCCCCTCCCCCGTGCCTTCCTTGACCCTGGAAGGTGCCACTC
CCACTGTCCTTTCCTAATAAAATGAGGAAATTGCATCGCATTGTCTGAGTAGGTGTCATTCTATTCTGGG
GGGTGGGGTGGGGCAGGACAGCAAGGGGGAGGATTGGGAAGACAATAGCAGGCATGCTGGGGATGCGGTG
GGCTCTATGGCTTCTGAGGCGGAAAGAACCAGCTGGGGCTCTAGGGGGTATCCCC
[124 nt withheld, positions 1806-1929]
C
[91 nt withheld, positions 1931-2021]
AGGGTGATGGTTCACGTACCTAGAAGTTCCTATTCCGAAGTTCCTATTCTCTAGAAAGTATAGGAACTTC
CTTGGCCAAAAAGCCTGAACTCACCGCGACGTCTGTCGAGAAGTTTCTGATCGAAAAGTTCGACAGCGTC
TCCGACCTGATGCAGCTCTCGGAGGGCGAAGAATCTCGTGCTTTCAGCTTCGATGTAGGAGGGCGTGGAT
ATGTCCTGCGGGTAAATAGCTGCGCCGATGGTTTCTACAAAGATCGTTATGTTTATCGGCACTTTGCATC
GGCCGCGCTCCCGATTCCGGAAGTGCTTGACATTGGGGAATTCAGCGAGAGCCTGACCTATTGCATCTCC
CGCCGTGCACAGGGTGTCACGTTGCAAGACCTGCCTGAAACCGAACTGCCCGCTGTTCTGCAGCCGGTCG
CGGAGGCCATGGATGCGATCGCTGCGGCCGATCTTAGCCAGACGAGCGGGTTCGGCCCATTCGGACCGCA
AGGAATCGGTCAATACACTACATGGCGTGATTTCATATGCGCGATTGCTGATCCCCATGTGTATCACTGG
CAAACTGTGATGGACGACACCGTCAGTGCGTCCGTCGCGCAGGCTCTCGATGAGCTGATGCTTTGGGCCG
AGGACTGCCCCGAAGTCCGGCACCTCGTGCACGCGGATTTCGGCTCCAACAATGTCCTGACGGACAATGG
CCGCATAACAGCGGTCATTGACTGGAGCGAGGCGATGTTCGGGGATTCCCAATACGAGGTCGCCAACATC
TTCTTCTGGAGGCCGTGGTTGGCTTGTATGGAGCAGCAGACGCGCTACTTCGAGCGGAGGCATCCGGAGC
TTGCAGGATCGCCGCGGCTCCGGGCGTATATGCTCCGCATTGGTCTTGACCAACTCTATCAGAGCTTGGT
TGACGGCAATTTCGATGATGCAGCTTGGGCGCAGGGTCGATGCGACGCAATCGTCCGATCCGGAGCCGGG
ACTGTCGGGCGTACACAAATCGCCCGCAGAAGCGCGGCCGTCTGGACCGATGGCTGTGTAGAAGTACTCG
CCGATAGTGGAAACCGACGCCCCAGCACTCGTCCGAGGGCAAAGGAATAGCACGTACTACGAGATTTCGA
TTCCACCGCCGCCTTCTATGAAAGGTTGGGCTTCGGAATCGTTTTCCGGGACGCCGGCTGGATGATCCTC
CAGCGCGGGGATCTCATGCTGGAGTTCTTCGCCCACCCCAACTTGTTTATTGCAGCTTATAATGGTTACA
AATAAAGCAATAGCATCACAAATTTCACAAATAAAGCATTTTTTTCACTGCATTCTAGTTGTGGTTTGTC
CAAACTCATCAATGTATCTTATCATGTCTGTATACCGTCGACCTCTAGCTAGAGCTTGGCGTAATCATGG
TCATAGCTGTTTCCTGTGTGAAATTGTTATCCGCTCACAATTCCACACAACATACGAGCCGGAAGCATAA
AGTGTAAAGCCTGGGGTGCCTAATGAGTGAGCTAACTCACATTAATTGCGTTGCGCTCACTGCCCGCTTT
CCAGTCGGGAAACCTGTCGTGCCAGCTGCATTAATGAATCGGCCAACGCGCGGGGAGAGGCGGTTTGCGT
ATTGGGCGCTCTTCCGCTTCCTCGCTCACTGACTCGCTGCGCTCGGTCGTTCGGCTGCGGCGAGCGGTAT
CAGCTCACTCAAAGGCGGTAATACGGTTATCCACAGAATCAGGGGATAACGCAGGAAAGAACATGTGAGC
AAAAGGCCAGCAAAAGGCCAGGAACCGTAAAAAGGCCGCGTTGCTGGCGTTTTTCCATAGGCTCCGCCCC
CCTGACGAGCATCACAAAAATCGACGCTCAAGTCAGAGGTGGCGAAACCCGACAGGACTATAAAGATACC
AGGCGTTTCCCCCTGGAAGCTCCCTCGTGCGCTCTCCTGTTCCGACCCTGCCGCTTACCGGATACCTGTC
CGCCTTTCTCCCTTCGGGAAGCGTGGCGCTTTCTCATAGCTCACGCTGTAGGTATCTCAGTTCGGTGTAG
GTCGTTCGCTCCAAGCTGGGCTGTGTGCACGAACCCCCCGTTCAGCCCGACCGCTGCGCCTTATCCGGTA
ACTATCGTCTTGAGTCCAACCCGGTAAGACACGACTTATCGCCACTGGCAGCAGCCACTGGTAACAGGAT
TAGCAGAGCGAGGTATGTAGGCGGTGCTACAGAGTTCTTGAAGTGGTGGCCTAACTACGGCTACACTAGA
AGAACAGTATTTGGTATCTGCGCTCTGCTGAAGCCAGTTACCTTCGGAAAAAGAGTTGGTAGCTCTTGAT
CCGGCAAACAAACCACCGCTGGTAGCGGTGGTTTTTTTGTTTGCAAGCAGCAGATTACGCGCAGAAAAAA
AGGATCTCAAGAAGATCCTTTGATCTTTTCTACGGGGTCTGACGCTCAGTGGAACGAAAACTCACGTTAA
GGGATTTTGGTCATGAGATTATCAAAAAGGATCTTCACCTAGATCCTTTTAAATTAAAAATGAAGTTTTA
AATCAATCTAAAGTATATATGAGTAAACTTGGTCTGACAGTTACCAATGCTTAATCAGTGAGGCACCTAT
CTCAGCGATCTGTCTATTTCGTTCATCCATAGTTGCCTGACTCCCCGTCGTGTAGATAACTACGATACGG
GAGGGCTTACCATCTGGCCCCAGTGCTGCAATGATACCGCGAGACCCACGCTCACCGGCTCCAGATTTAT
CAGCAATAAACCAGCCAGCCGGAAGGGCCGAGCGCAGAAGTGGTCCTGCAACTTTATCCGCCTCCATCCA
GTCTATTAATTGTTGCCGGGAAGCTAGAGTAAGTAGTTCGCCAGTTAATAGTTTGCGCAACGTTGTTGCC
ATTGCTACAGGCATCGTGGTGTCACGCTCGTCGTTTGGTATGGCTTCATTCAGCTCCGGTTCCCAACGAT
CAAGGCGAGTTACATGATCCCCCATGTTGTGCAAAAAAGCGGTTAGCTCCTTCGGTCCTCCGATCGTTGT
CAGAAGTAAGTTGGCCGCAGTGTTATCACTCATGGTTATGGCAGCACTGCATAATTCTCTTACTGTCATG
CCATCCGTAAGATGCTTTTCTGTGACTGGTGAGTACTCAACCAAGTCATTCTGAGAATAGTGTATGCGGC
GACCGAGTTGCTCTTGCCCGGCGTCAATACGGGATAATACCGCGCCACATAGCAGAACTTTAAAAGTGCT
CATCATTGGAAAACGTTCTTCGGGGCGAAAACTCTCAAGGATCTTACCGCTGTTGAGATCCAGTTCGATG
TAACCCACTCGTGCACCCAACTGATCTTCAGCATCTTTTACTTTCACCAGCGTTTCTGGGTGAGCAAAAA
CAGGAAGGCAAAATGCCGCAAAAAAGGGAATAAGGGCGACACGGAAATGTTGAATACTCATACTCTTCCT
TTTTCAATATTATTGAAGCATTTATCAGGGTTATTGTCTCATGAGCGGATACATATTTGAATGTATTTAG
AAAAATAAACAAATAGGGGTTCCGCGCACATTTCCCCGAAAAGTGCCACCTGACGTCGACGGATCGGGAG
ATCTCCCGATCCCCTATGGTGCACTCTCAGTACAATCTGCTCTGATGCCGCATAGTTAAGCCAGTATCTG
CTCCCTGCTTGTGTGTTGGAGGTCGCTGAGTAGTGCGCGAGCAAAATTTAAGCTACAACAAGGCAAGGCT
TGACCGACAATTGCATGAAGAATCTGCTTAGGGTTAGGCGTTTTGCGCTGCTTCGCGATGTACGGGCCAG
ATATACGCGTTGACATTGATTATTGACTAGTTATTAATAGTAATCAATTACGGGGTCATTAGTTCATAGC
CCATATATGGAGTTCCGCGTTACATAACTTACGGTAAATGGCCCGCCTGGCTGACCGCCCAACGACCCCC
GCCCATTGACGTCAATAATGACGTATGTTCCCATAGTAACGCCAATAGGGACTTTCCATTGACGTCAATG
GGTGGAGTATTTACGGTAAACTGCCCACTTGGCAGTACATCAAGTGTATCATATGCCAAGTACGCCCCCT
ATTGACGTCAATGACGGTAAATGGCCCGCCTGGCATTATGCCCAGTACATGACCTTATGGGACTTTCCTA
CTTGGCAGTACATCTACGTATTAGTCATCGCTATTACCATGGTGATGCGGTTTTGGCAGTACATCAATGG
GCGTGGATAGCGGTTTGACTCACGGGGATTTCCAAGTCTCCACCCCATTGACGTCAATGGGAGTTTGTTT
TGGCACCAAAATCAACGGGACTTTCCAAAATGTCGTAACAACTCCGCCCCATTGACGCAAATGGGCGGTA
GGCGTGTACGGTGGGAGGTCTATATAAGCAGAGCTCTCCCTATCAGTGATAGAGATCTCCCTATCAGTGA
TAGAGATCGTCGACGAGCTCGTTTAGTGAACCGTCAGATCGCCTGGAGACGCCATCCACGCTGTTTTGAC
CTCCATAGAAGACACCGGGACCGATCCAGCCTCCGGACTCTAGCGTTTAAACTTAAGCTTGGTACCGAGC
TCGGATCCACTAGTCCAGTGTGGTGGAATTCTGCAGATATCCAGCACAGTGGCGGCCGCTCGAGACCATG
AAGGACAACACCGTGCCCCTGAAGCTGATCGCCCTGCTGGCCAACGGCGAGTTCCACTCTGGCGAGCAGC
TGGGCGAGACACTGGGCATGAGCAGAGCCGCCATCAACAAGCACATCCAGACCCTGCGGGACTGGGGCGT
GGACGTGTTCACAGTGCCCGGCAAGGGCTACAGCCTGCCCGAGCCCATCCAGCTGCTGAACGCCAAGCAG
ATCCTGGGCCAGCTGGATGGCGGATCTGTGGCCGTGCTGCCCGTGATCGACAGCACCAACCAGTATCTGC
TCGACCGGATCGGCGAGCTGAAGTCCGGCGACGCCTGTATCGCCGAGTACCAGCAGGCCGGCAGAGGCGG
CAGGGGCAGAAAGTGGTTCAGCCCCTTCGGCGCCAACCTGTACCTGAGCATGTTCTGGAGACTGGAACAG
GGCCCAGCCGCCGCTATTGGCCTGAGCCTGGTCATCGGCATCGTGATGGCCGAGGTGCTGCGGAAGCTGG
GCGCCGACAAAGTGCGCGTGAAGTGGCCCAACGACCTGTATCTGCAGGACCGGAAGCTGGCCGGCATCCT
GGTGGAACTGACCGGCAAAACAGGCGACGCCGCCCAGATCGTGATCGGCGCTGGCATCAACATGGCCATG
CGGCGGGTGGAAGAGAGCGTGGTCAACCAGGGCTGGATCACCCTGCAGGAAGCCGGCATCAACCTGGACC
GGAACACCCTGGCCGCCATGCTGATCAGAGAGCTGAGAGCCGCCCTGGAACTGTTCGAGCAGGAAGGCCT
GGCCCCCTACCTGAGCAGATGGGAGAAGCTGGACAACTTCATCAACCGGCCCGTGAAACTGATCATCGGC
GACAAAGAGATCTTCGGCATCAGCCGGGGCATCGACAAGCAGGGGGCCCTGCTCCTGGAACAGGACG
